Addgene plasmid #26491: MXW-PGK-let-7_wt-IRES-GFP
Depositing lab: Chang-Zheng Chen. Depositing organization: Stanford University. Publication: The potential functions of primary microRNAs in target recognition and repression. Trujillo RD, Yue SB, Tang Y, O'Gorman WE, Chen CZ. EMBO J. 2010 Oct 6;29(19):3272-85. doi: 10.1038/emboj.2010.208. Epub 2010 Aug 31. PubMed 20808284.
Backbone
  Vector backbone: MXW-PGK-IRES-GFP
  Backbone manufacturer: Chang-Zheng Chen Lab
  Backbone size w/o insert (bp): 7060
  Vector type: Mammalian Expression, Retroviral
Growth in bacteria
  Bacterial resistance: Ampicillin, 100 μg/mL
  Growth temperature: 37°C
  Growth strain: DH5alpha
  Copy number: Unknown
Gene/Insert
  Gene/Insert name: cel-let-7 (~250nt flanking each side) (alt name: cel let-7)
  Species: C. elegans (nematode)
  Insert size (bp): 582
  Cloning method: Restriction Enzyme; 5′ cloning site XhoI (not destroyed); 3′ cloning site EcoRI (not destroyed)
  Sequencing primers: 5′ mPGK-F
Terms and licenses: Academic/Nonprofit Terms; Industry Terms: Not Available to Industry
Depositor comments: Ordinarily, we express miRNAs from the LTR, which is pol III. However, cel-let-7 won't express from that promoter (possibly due to long poly-T tracts). This is a pol II expression system.
How to cite: MXW-PGK-let-7_wt-IRES-GFP was a gift from Chang-Zheng Chen (Addgene plasmid # 26491 ; http://n2t.net/addgene:26491 ; RRID:Addgene_26491)
