[The description below was written by a language model from this plasmid's Addgene catalogue record and pLannotate feature annotations shown in this document.]
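Description:
MXW-PGK-let-7_wt-IRES-GFP is a 7.6 kb gammaretroviral mammalian expression vector built on the MXW-PGK-IRES-GFP backbone. It is maintained in E. coli through a high-copy ColE1/pUC-type origin and selected with ampicillin via the β-lactamase gene. The remaining bacterial annotations (fragments of lacI, lacZα, rop, bom and a tetracycline resistance gene) are partial backbone remnants rather than working parts. The viral portion is framed by 5′ and 3′ long terminal repeats of murine embryonic stem cell virus, the 5′ LTR spanning the sequence origin. It includes the MESV Ψ packaging signal and a truncated MMLV gag segment lacking its start codon, which together allow the transcript to be packaged into particles when gag, pol and env are supplied in trans.

Between the LTRs, an internal mouse PGK promoter drives a single pol II transcript. This carries a 582 bp C. elegans let-7 genomic fragment, comprising the microRNA precursor with roughly 250 nt of native flanking sequence on each side, cloned between XhoI and EcoRI. It is followed by an EMCV IRES and EGFP, so that cells expressing the primary let-7 transcript are also marked by green fluorescence. An 18 bp hit annotated as chicken β-actin promoter just upstream of the IRES is too short to be a functional promoter.

The depositor notes that their microRNAs are normally expressed from the LTR, which they describe as pol III, but that cel-let-7 does not express that way, possibly because of long poly-T tracts. The PGK-driven pol II design was used instead. The "wt" label indicates the wild-type let-7 sequence, and the associated publication concerns the roles of primary microRNAs in target recognition and repression.
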