Features (pLannotate 1.2.2; 21 found; start..end, strand, type, name):
    580..921     +  misc_feature   MESV Ψ: packaging signal of murine embryonic stem cell virus
    988..1404    +  CDS            gag (truncated): truncated Moloney murine leukemia virus (MMLV) gag gene lacking the start codon
   1422..1922    +  promoter       PGK promoter: mouse phosphoglycerate kinase 1 promoter
   2187..2259    +  ncRNA          let-7 (fragment): Accession: RF00027 - let-7 microRNA precursor
   2523..2540    -  promoter       chicken β-actin promoter (fragment): contains a 21-bp deletion relative to the standard chicken β-actin promoter
   2543..3094    +  misc_feature   IRES: internal ribosome entry site (IRES) of the encephalomyocarditis virus (EMCV)
   3106..3825    +  CDS            EGFP: the original enhanced GFP (Yang et al., 1996) mammalian codon-optimized
   3917..4432    +  LTR            3' LTR: 3' long terminal repeat from murine embryonic stem cell virus
   4625..4641    -  protein_bind   lac operator: The lac repressor binds to the lac operator to inhibit transcription in E. coli. This inhibition can be relieved by adding lactose or isopropyl-β-D-thiogalactopyranoside (IPTG). lac repressor encoded by lacI
   4649..4679    -  promoter       lac promoter: promoter for the E. coli lac operon
   4694..4715    -  protein_bind   CAP binding site: CAP binding activates transcription in the presence of cAMP. E. coli catabolite activator protein
   4728..4820    -  CDS            lacI (fragment): lac repressor; lacI; The lac repressor binds to the lac operator to inhibit transcription in E. coli. This inhibition can be relieved by adding lactose or isopropyl-β-D-thiogalactopyranoside (IPTG).
   5003..5591    -  rep_origin     ori: high-copy-number ColE1/pMB1/pBR322/pUC origin of replication
   5762..6622    -  CDS            AmpR: β-lactamase; bla; confers resistance to ampicillin, carbenicillin, and related antibiotics
   6623..6727    -  promoter       AmpR promoter: bla
   6822..6857    +  CDS            rop (fragment): Rop protein, which maintains plasmids at low copy number; rop
   6959..7058    +  misc_feature   bom (fragment): basis of mobility region from pBR322
   7064..7218    -  CDS            lacZα (fragment): LacZα fragment of β-galactosidase; lacZ fragment
   7226..7501    -  CDS            TcR (fragment): tetracycline efflux protein; tet; confers resistance to tetracycline
   7499..7599    +  CDS            env (fragment): murine leukemia virus gPr80 envelope polyprotein precursor; env; proteolytically cleaved into gp70SU and p15TM subunits
   7641..516     +  LTR            5' LTR (across the origin): 5' long terminal repeat from murine embryonic stem cell virus
>Addgene plasmid #26491 | MXW-PGK-let-7_wt-IRES-GFP | depositor full sequence | sequence record 12520 | Author sequence
TGAAAGACCCCACCTGTAGGTTTGGCAAGCTAGCTTAAGTAACGCCATTTTGCAAGGCATGGAAAATACA
TAACTGAGAATAGAGAAGTTCAGATCAAGGTTAGGAACAGAGAGACAGCAGAATATGGGCCAAACAGGAT
ATCTGTGGTAAGCAGTTCCTGCCCCGGCTCAGGGCCAAGAACAGATGGTCCCCAGATGCGGTCCCGCCCT
CAGCAGTTTCTAGAGAACCATCAGATGTTTCCAGGGTGCCCCAAGGACCTGAAAATGACCCTGTGCCTTA
TTTGAACTAACCAATCAGTTCGCTTCTCGCTTCTGTTCGCGCGCTTCTGCTCCCCGAGCTCAATAAAAGA
GCCCACAACCCCTCACTCGGCGCGCCAGTCCTCCGATAGACTGCGTCGCCCGGGTACCCGTATTCCCAAT
AAAGCCTCTTGCTGTTTGCATCCGAATCGTGGACTCGCTGATCCTTGGGAGGGTCTCCTCAGATTGATTG
ACTGCCCACCTCGGGGGTCTTTCATTTGGAGGTTCCACCGAGATTTGGAGACCCCTGCCTAGGGACCACC
GACCCCCCCGCCGGGAGGTAAGCTGGCCAGCGGTCGTTTCGTGTCTGTCTCTGTCTTTGTGCGTGTTTGT
GCCGGCATCTAATGTTTGCGCCTGCGTCTGTACTAGTTAGCTAACTAGCTCTGTATCTGGCGGACCCGTG
GTGGAACTGACGAGTTCTGAACACCCGGCCGCAACCCTGGGAGACGTCCCAGGGACTTTGGGGGCCGTTT
TTGTGGCCCGACCTGAGGAAGGGAGTCGATGTGGAATCCGACCCCGTCAGGATATGTGGTTCTGGTAGGA
GACGAGAACCTAAAACAGTTCCCGCCTCCGTCTGAATTTTTGCTTTCGGTTTGGAACCGAAGCCGCGCGT
CTTGTCTGCTGCAGCGCTGCAGCATCGTTCTGTGTTGTCTCTGTCTGACTGTGTTTCTGTATTTGTCTGA
AAATTAGGGCCAGACTGTTACCACTCCCTTAAGTTTGACCTTAGGTCACTGGAAAGATGTCGAGCGGATC
GCTCACAACCAGTCGGTAGATGTCAAGAAGAGACGTTGGGTTACCTTCTGCTCTGCAGAATGGCCAACCT
TTAACGTCGGATGGCCGCGAGACGGCACCTTTAACCGAGACCTCATCACCCAGGTTAAGATCAAGGTCTT
TTCACCTGGCCCGCATGGACACCCAGACCAGGTCCCCTACATCGTGACCTGGGAAGCCTTGGCTTTTGAC
CCCCCTCCCTGGGTCAAGCCCTTTGTACACCCTAAGCCTCCGCCTCCTCTTCCTCCATCCGCCCCGTCTC
TCCCCCTTGAACCTCCTCGTTCGACCCCGCCTCGATCCTCCCTTTATCCAGCCCTCACTCCTTCTCTAGG
CGCCGGAATTAGATCCCTACCGGGTAGGGGAGGCGCTTTTCCCAAGGCAGTCTGGAGCATGCGCTTTAGC
GGCCCCGCTGGGCACTTGGCGCTACACAAGTGGCCTCTGGCCTCGCACACATTCCACATCCACCGGTAGG
CGCCAACCGGCTCCGTTCTTTGGTGGCCCCTTCGCGCCACCTTCTACTCCTCCCCTAGTCAGGAAGTTCC
CCCCCGCCCCGCAGCTCGCGTCGTGCAGGACGTGACAAATGGAAGTAGCACGTCTCACTAGTCTCGTGCA
GATGGACAGCACCGCTGAGCAATGGAAGCGGGTAGGCCTTTGGGGCAGCGGCCAATAGCAGCTTTGGCTC
CTTCGCTTTCTGGGCTCAGAGGCTGGGAAGGGGTGGGTCCGGGGGCGGGCTCAGGGGCGGGCTCAGGGGC
GGGGCGGGCGCCCGAAGGTCCTCCGGAGGCCCGGCATTCTGCACGCTTCAAAAGCGCACGTCTGCCGCGC
TGTTCTCCTCTTCCTCATCTCCGGGCCTTTCGACCTGCACTCGAGATATATGAGAAGCGCATCAGTTTTT
TTTTCTTATTCTAGATGAGTAGCCCACCTAGCAGCGGTCGTTTTTTTCTCTTTTCGTAGGAAAATTTTCA
GTTACACTTATTTATTAGAAACCTAGATTTAGAGACTTTTAGAATAACTTTACTTCCTAGAACACATCTC
CCTTTGAATTTATATGTCTAATTTAACAACAAGTACTAATCCATTTTTCAGGCAAGCAGGCGATTGGTGG
ACGGTCTACACTGTGGATCCGGTGAGGTAGTAGGTTGTATAGTTTGGAATATTACCACCGGTGAACTATG
CAATTTTCTACCTTACCGGAGACAGAACTCTTCGAAGCTGCGTCGTCTTGCTCTCACAACTTTCTTTTCG
TTTTCTTCCTCCTCTTACTTTCACCTCTTTGTTTTTCTTTATTTTGTGCTATCAATTCGGAGTCGCAAGA
ACTGTATTCGGTGATCCCTATTGATATTCTTTTGTACTGTATTCGGAGATATTGTTTCACGAACTGTATT
CGGAGAACTGTTGTATCGGTAATGTATCTGGAGAGAATAATCTAATCGTATGTACTGTTGAGTAATGGAA
TTCCGCCCCCCCCCCCCCCCTAACGTTACTGGCCGAAGCCGCTTGGAATAAGGCCGGTGTGCGTTTGTCT
ATATGTTATTTTCCACCATATTGCCGTCTTTTGGCAATGTGAGGGCCCGGAAACCTGGCCCTGTCTTCTT
GACGAGCATTCCTAGGGGTCTTTCCCCTCTCGCCAAAGGAATGCAAGGTCTGTTGAATGTCGTGAAGGAA
GCAGTTCCTCTGGAAGCTTCTTGAAGACAAACAACGTCTGTAGCGACCCTTTGCAGGCAGCGGAACCCCC
CACCTGGCGACAGGTGCCTCTGCGGCCAAAAGCCACGTGTATAAGATACACCTGCAAAGGCGGCACAACC
CCAGTGCCACGTTGTGAGTTGGATAGTTGTGGAAAGAGTCAAATGGCTCTCCTCAAGCGTATTCAACAAG
GGGCTGAAGGATGCCCAGAAGGTACCCCATTGTATGGGATCTGATCTGGGGCCTCGGTGCACATGCTTTA
CATGTGTTTAGTCGAGGTTAAAAAACGTCTAGGCCCCCCGAACCACGGGGACGTGGTTTTCCTTTGAAAA
ACACGATGATAATATGGCCACAACCATGGTGAGCAAGGGCGAGGAGCTGTTCACCGGGGTGGTGCCCATC
CTGGTCGAGCTGGACGGCGACGTAAACGGCCACAAGTTCAGCGTGTCCGGCGAGGGCGAGGGCGATGCCA
CCTACGGCAAGCTGACCCTGAAGTTCATCTGCACCACCGGCAAGCTGCCCGTGCCCTGGCCCACCCTCGT
GACCACCTTCACCTACGGCGTGCAGTGCTTCAGCCGCTACCCCGACCACATGAAGCAGCACGACTTCTTC
AAGTCCGCCATGCCCGAAGGCTACGTCCAGGAGCGCACCATCTTCTTCAAGGACGACGGCAACTACAAGA
CCCGCGCCGAGGTGAAGTTCGAGGGCGACACCCTGGTGAACCGCATCGAGCTGAAGGGCATCGACTTCAA
GGAGGACGGCAACATCCTGGGGCACAAGCTGGAGTACAACTACAACAGCCACAACGTCTATATCATGGCC
GACAAGCAGAAGAACGGCATCAAGGTGAACTTCAAGATCCGCCACAACATCGAGGACGGCAGCGTGCAGC
TCGCCGACCACTACCAGCAGAACACCCCCATCGGCGACGGCCCCGTGCTGCTGCCCGACAACCACTACCT
GAGCACCCAGTCCGCCCTGAGCAAAGACCCCAACGAGAAGCGCGATCACATGGTCCTGCTGGAGTTCGTG
ACCGCCGCCGGGATCACTCTCGGCATGGACGAGCTGTACAAGTAATGAATTAATTAAGAATTGCGGCCGC
GTCGACCTGCAGCCAAGCTTATCGATAAAATAAAAGATTTTATTTAGTCTCCAGAAAAAGGGGGGAATGA
AAGACCCCACCTGTAGGTTTGGCAAGCTAGCTTAAGTAACGCCATTTTGCAAGGCATGGAAAATACATAA
CTGAGAATAGAGAAGTTCAGATCAAGGTTAGGAACAGAGAGACAGCAGAATATGGGCCAAACAGGATATC
TGTGGTAAGCAGTTCCTGCCCCGGCTCAGGGCCAAGAACAGATGGTCCCCAGATGCGGTCCCGCCCTCAG
CAGTTTCTAGAGAACCATCAGATGTTTCCAGGGTGCCCCAAGGACCTGAAAATGACCCTGTGCCTTATTT
GAACTAACCAATCAGTTCGCTTCTCGCTTCTGTTCGCGCGCTTCTGCTCCCCGAGCTCAATAAAAGAGCC
CACAACCCCTCACTCGGCGCGCCAGTCCTCCGATAGACTGCGTCGCCCGGGTACCCGTGTATCCAATAAA
CCCTCTTGCAGTTGCATCCGACTTGTGGTCTCGCTGTTCCTTGGGAGGGTCTCCTCTGAGTGATTGACTA
CCCGTCAGCGGGGGTCTTTCATGGGTAACAGTTTCTTGAAGTTGGAGAACAACATTCTGAGGGTAGGAGT
CGAATATTAAGTAATCCTGACTCAATTAGCCACTGTTTTGAATCCACATACTCCAATACTCCTGAAATAG
TTCATTATGGACAGCGCAGAAGAGCTGGGGAGAATTAATTCGTAATCATGGTCATAGCTGTTTCCTGTGT
GAAATTGTTATCCGCTCACAATTCCACACAACATACGAGCCGGAAGCATAAAGTGTAAAGCCTGGGGTGC
CTAATGAGTGAGCTAACTCACATTAATTGCGTTGCGCTCACTGCCCGCTTTCCAGTCGGGAAACCTGTCG
TGCCAGCTGCATTAATGAATCGGCCAACGCGCGGGGAGAGGCGGTTTGCGTATTGGGCGCTCTTCCGCTT
CCTCGCTCACTGACTCGCTGCGCTCGGTCGTTCGGCTGCGGCGAGCGGTATCAGCTCACTCAAAGGCGGT
AATACGGTTATCCACAGAATCAGGGGATAACGCAGGAAAGAACATGTGAGCAAAAGGCCAGCAAAAGGCC
AGGAACCGTAAAAAGGCCGCGTTGCTGGCGTTTTTCCATAGGCTCCGCCCCCCTGACGAGCATCACAAAA
ATCGACGCTCAAGTCAGAGGTGGCGAAACCCGACAGGACTATAAAGATACCAGGCGTTTCCCCCTGGAAG
CTCCCTCGTGCGCTCTCCTGTTCCGACCCTGCCGCTTACCGGATACCTGTCCGCCTTTCTCCCTTCGGGA
AGCGTGGCGCTTTCTCATAGCTCACGCTGTAGGTATCTCAGTTCGGTGTAGGTCGTTCGCTCCAAGCTGG
GCTGTGTGCACGAACCCCCCGTTCAGCCCGACCGCTGCGCCTTATCCGGTAACTATCGTCTTGAGTCCAA
CCCGGTAAGACACGACTTATCGCCACTGGCAGCAGCCACTGGTAACAGGATTAGCAGAGCGAGGTATGTA
GGCGGTGCTACAGAGTTCTTGAAGTGGTGGCCTAACTACGGCTACACTAGAAGGACAGTATTTGGTATCT
GCGCTCTGCTGAAGCCAGTTACCTTCGGAAAAAGAGTTGGTAGCTCTTGATCCGGCAAACAAACCACCGC
TGGTAGCGGTGGTTTTTTTGTTTGCAAGCAGCAGATTACGCGCAGAAAAAAAGGATCTCAAGAAGATCCT
TTGATCTTTTCTACGGGGTCTGACGCTCAGTGGAACGAAAACTCACGTTAAGGGATTTTGGTCATGAGAT
TATCAAAAAGGATCTTCACCTAGATCCTTTTAAATTAAAAATGAAGTTTTAAATCAATCTAAAGTATATA
TGAGTAAACTTGGTCTGACAGTTACCAATGCTTAATCAGTGAGGCACCTATCTCAGCGATCTGTCTATTT
CGTTCATCCATAGTTGCCTGACTCCCCGTCGTGTAGATAACTACGATACGGGAGGGCTTACCATCTGGCC
CCAGTGCTGCAATGATACCGCGAGACCCACGCTCACCGGCTCCAGATTTATCAGCAATAAACCAGCCAGC
CGGAAGGGCCGAGCGCAGAAGTGGTCCTGCAACTTTATCCGCCTCCATCCAGTCTATTAATTGTTGCCGG
GAAGCTAGAGTAAGTAGTTCGCCAGTTAATAGTTTGCGCAACGTTGTTGCCATTGCTACAGGCATCGTGG
TGTCACGCTCGTCGTTTGGTATGGCTTCATTCAGCTCCGGTTCCCAACGATCAAGGCGAGTTACATGATC
CCCCATGTTGTGCAAAAAAGCGGTTAGCTCCTTCGGTCCTCCGATCGTTGTCAGAAGTAAGTTGGCCGCA
GTGTTATCACTCATGGTTATGGCAGCACTGCATAATTCTCTTACTGTCATGCCATCCGTAAGATGCTTTT
CTGTGACTGGTGAGTACTCAACCAAGTCATTCTGAGAATAGTGTATGCGGCGACCGAGTTGCTCTTGCCC
GGCGTCAATACGGGATAATACCGCGCCACATAGCAGAACTTTAAAAGTGCTCATCATTGGAAAACGTTCT
TCGGGGCGAAAACTCTCAAGGATCTTACCGCTGTTGAGATCCAGTTCGATGTAACCCACTCGTGCACCCA
ACTGATCTTCAGCATCTTTTACTTTCACCAGCGTTTCTGGGTGAGCAAAAACAGGAAGGCAAAATGCCGC
AAAAAAGGGAATAAGGGCGACACGGAAATGTTGAATACTCATACTCTTCCTTTTTCAATATTATTGAAGC
ATTTATCAGGGTTATTGTCTCATGAGCGGATACATATTTGAATGTATTTAGAAAAATAAACAAATAGGGG
TTCCGCGCACATTTCCCCGAAAAGTGCCACCTGACGTCTAAGAAACCATTATTATCATGACATTAACCTA
TAAAAATAGGCGTATCACGAGGCCCTTTCGTCTCGCGCGTTTCGGTGATGACGGTGAAAACCTCTGACAC
ATGCAGCTCCCGGAGACGGTCACAGCTTGTCTGTAAGCGGATGCCGGGAGCAGACAAGCCCGTCAGGGCG
CGTCAGCGGGTGTTGGCGGGTGTCGGGGCTGGCTTAACTATGCGGCATCAGAGCAGATTGTACTGAGAGT
GCACCATATGCGGTGTGAAATACCGCACAGATGCGTAAGGAGAAAATACCGCATCAGGCGCCATTCGCCA
TTCAGGCTGCGCAACTGTTGGGAAGGGCGATCGGTGCGGGCCTCTTCGCTATTACGCCAGCTGGCGAAAG
GGGGATGTGCTGCAAGGCGATTAAGTTGGGTAACGCCAGGGTTTTCCCAGTCACGACGTTGTAAAACGAC
GGCCAGTGCCAAGCTCGCTCTCCCTTATGCGACTCCTGCATTAGGAAGCAGCCCAGTAGTAGGTTGAGGC
CGTTGAGCACCGCCGCCGCAAGGAATGGTGCATGCAAGGAGATGGCGCCCAACAGTCCCCCGGCCACGGG
GCCTGCCACCATACCCACGCCGAAACAAGCGCTCATGAGCCCGAAGTGGCGAGCCCGATCTTCCCCATCG
GTGATGTCGGCGATATAGGCGCCAGCAACCGCACCTGTGGCGCCGGTGATGCCGGCCACGATGCGTCCGG
CGTAGAGGATCGATTAGTCCAATTTGTTAAAGACAGGATATCAGTGGTCCAGGCTCTAGTTTTGACTCAA
CAATATCACCAGCTGAAGCCTATAGAGTACGAGCCATAGATAAAATAAAAGATTTTATTTAGTCTCCAGA
AAAAGGGGGGAA
