>Addgene plasmid #26491 | MXW-PGK-let-7_wt-IRES-GFP | addgene partial sequence | sequence record 32775 | 26491 with mPGK-F
TCCGGGCCTTTCGACCTGCACTCGAGATATATGAGAAGCGCATCAGTTTTTTTTTCTTATTCTAGATGAG
TAGCCCACCTAGCAGCGGTCGTTTTTTTCTCTTTTCGTAGGAAAATTTTCAGTTACACTTATTTATTAGA
AACCTAGATTTAGAGACTTTTAGAATAACTTTACTTCCTAGAACACATCTCCCTTTGAATTTATATGTCT
AATTTAACAACAAGTACTAATCCATTTTTCAGGCAAGCAGGCGATTGGTGGACGGTCTACACTGTGGATC
CGGTGAGGTAGTAGGTTGTATAGTTTGGAATATTACCACCGGTGAACTATGCAATTTTCTACCTTACCGG
AGACAGAACTCTTCGAAGCTGCGTCGTCTTGCTCTCACAACTTTCTTTTCGTTTTCTTCCTCCTCTTACT
TTCACCTCTTTGTTTTTCTTTATTTTGTGCTATCAATTCGGAGTCGCAAGAACTGTATTCGGTGATCCCT
ATTGATATTCTTTTGTACTGTATTCGGAGATATTGTTTCACGAACTGTATTCGGAGAACTGTTGTATCGG
TAATGTATCTGGAGAGAATAATCTAATCGTATGTACTGTTGAGTAAGGGAATTCCGCCCCCCCCCCCCCC
C
